>Addgene plasmid #211374 | gag-P3-pol | addgene full sequence | sequence record 419147 | Addgene NGS Result
ATAAATCAATATTGGCTATTGGCCATTGCATACGTTGTATCCATATCATAATATGTACATTTATATTGGC
TCATGTCCAACATTACCGCCATGTTGACATTGATTATTGACTAGTTATTAATAGTAATCAATTACGGGGT
CATTAGTTCATAGCCCATATATGGAGTTCCGCGTTACATAACTTACGGTAAATGGCCCGCCTGGCTGACC
GCCCAACGACCCCCGCCCATTGACGTCAATAATGACGTATGTTCCCATAGTAACGCCAATAGGGACTTTC
CATTGACGTCAATGGGTGGAGTATTTACGGTAAACTGCCCACTTGGCAGTACATCAAGTGTATCATATGC
CAAGTACGCCCCCTATTGACGTCAATGACGGTAAATGGCCCGCCTGGCATTATGCCCAGTACATGACCTT
ATGGGACTTTCCTACTTGGCAGTACATCTACGTATTAGTCATCGCTATTACCATGGTGATGCGGTTTTGG
CAGTACATCAATGGGCGTGGATAGCGGTTTGACTCACGGGGATTTCCAAGTCTCCACCCCATTGACGTCA
ATGGGAGTTTGTTTTGGCACCAAAATCAACGGGACTTTCCAAAATGTCGTAACAACTCCGCCCCATTGAC
GCAAATGGGCGGTAGGCGTGTACGGTGGGAGGTCTATATAAGCAGAGCTCGTTTAGTGAACCGTCAGATC
GCCTGGAGACGCCATCCACGCTGTTTTGACCTCCATAGAAGACACCGGGACCGATCCAGCCTCCGCGGCC
CCAAGCTTGGGCATCGTTCTGTGTTGTCTCTGTCTGACTGTGTTTCTGTATTTGTCTGAAAATATGGGCC
AGACTGTTACCACTCCCTTAAGTTTGACCTTAGGTCACTGGAAAGATGTCGAGCGGATCGCTCACAACCA
GTCGGTAGATGTCAAGAAGAGACGTTGGGTTACCTTCTGCTCTGCAGAATGGCCAACCTTTAACGTCGGA
TGGCCGCGAGACGGCACCTTTAACCGAGACCTCATCACCCAGGTTAAGATCAAGGTCTTTTCACCTGGCC
CGCATGGACACCCAGACCAGGTCCCCTACATCGTGACCTGGGAAGCCTTGGCTTTTGACCCCCCTCCCTG
GGTCAAGCCCTTTGTACACCCTAAGCCTCCGCCTCCTCTTCCTCCATCCGCCCCGTCTCTCCCCCTTGAA
CCTCCTCGTTCGACCCCGCCTCGATCCTCCCTTTATCCAGCCCTCACTCCTTCTCTAGGCGCCAAACCTA
AACCTCAAGTTCTTTCTGACAGTGGGGGGCCGCTCATCGACCTACTTACAGAAGACCCCCCGCCTTATAG
GGACCCAAGACCACCCCCTTCCGACAGGGACGGAAATGGTGGAGAAGCGACCCCTGCGGGAGAGGCACCG
GACCCCTCCCCAATGGCATCTCGCCTACGTGGGAGACGGGAGCCCCCTGTGGCCGACTCCACTACCTCGC
AGGCATTCCCCCTCCGCGCAGGAGGAAACGGACAGCTTCAATACTGGCCGTTCTCCTCTTCTGACCTTTA
CAACTGGAAAAATAATAACCCTTCTTTTTCTGAAGATCCAGGTAAACTGACAGCTCTGATCGAGTCTGTC
CTCATCACCCATCAGCCCACCTGGGACGACTGTCAGCAGCTGTTGGGGACTCTGCTGACCGGAGAAGAAA
AACAACGGGTGCTCTTAGAGGCTAGAAAGGCGGTGCGGGGCGATGATGGGCGCCCCACTCAACTGCCCAA
TGAAGTCGATGCCGCTTTTCCCCTCGAGCGCCCAGACTGGGATTACACCACCCAGGCAGGTAGGAACCAC
CTAGTCCACTATCGCCAGTTGCTCCTAGCGGGTCTCCAAAACGCGGGCAGAAGCCCCACCAATTTGGCCA
AGGTAAAAGGAATAACACAAGGGCCCAATGAGTCTCCCTCGGCCTTCCTAGAGAGACTTAAGGAAGCCTA
TCGCAGGTACACTCCTTATGACCCTGAGGACCCAGGGCAAGAAACTAATGTGTCTATGTCTTTCATTTGG
CAGTCTGCCCCAGACATTGGGAGAAAGTTAGAGAGGTTAGAAGATTTAAAAAACAAGACGCTTGGAGATT
TGGTTAGAGAGGCAGAAAAGATCTTTAATAAACGAGAAACCCCGGAAGAAAGAGAGGAACGTATCAGGAG
AGAAACAGAGGAAAAAGAAGAACGCCGTAGGACAGAGGATGAGCAGAAAGAGAAAGAAAGAGATCGTAGG
AGACATAGAGAGATGAGCAAGCTATTGGCCACTGTCGTTAGTGGACAGAAACAGGATAGACAGGGAGGAG
AACGAAGGAGGTCCCAACTCGATCGCGACCAGTGTGCCTACTGCAAAGAAAAGGGGCACTGGGCTAAAGA
TTGTCCCAAGAAACCACGAGGACCTCGGGGACCAAGACCCCAGACCTCCCTCCTGACCCTAGATGACTCC
GGTGGAGGTGGATCCGGTGGAGGTTCCTCCCCGGAAGACGAAATCCAACAGTTGGAGGAAGAGATCGCAC
AACTTGAGCAGAAAAACGCAGCACTCAAAGAGAAAAACCAAGCACTGAAGTACGGGTCCGGAGGTGGAGG
TGGATAGGGAGGTCAGGGTCAGGAGCCCCCCCCTGAACCCAGGATAACCCTCAAAGTCGGGGGGCAACCC
GTCACCTTCCTGGTAGATACTGGGGCCCAACACTCCGTGCTGACCCAAAATCCTGGACCCCTAAGTGATA
AGTCTGCCTGGGTCCAAGGGGCTACTGGAGGAAAGCGGTATCGCTGGACCACGGATCGCAAAGTACATCT
AGCTACCGGTAAGGTCACCCACTCTTTCCTCCATGTACCAGACTGTCCCTATCCTCTGTTAGGAAGAGAT
TTGCTGACTAAACTAAAAGCCCAAATCCACTTTGAGGGATCAGGAGCTCAGGTTATGGGACCAATGGGGC
AGCCCCTGCAAGTGTTGACCCTAAATATAGAAGATGAGTATCGGCTACATGAGACCTCAAAAGAGCCAGA
TGTTTCTCTAGGGTCCACATGGCTGTCTGATTTTCCTCAGGCCTGGGCGGAAACCGGGGGCATGGGACTG
GCAGTTCGCCAAGCTCCTCTGATCATACCTCTGAAAGCAACCTCTACCCCCGTGTCCATAAAACAATACC
CCATGTCACAAGAAGCCAGACTGGGGATCAAGCCCCACATACAGAGACTGTTGGACCAGGGAATACTGGT
ACCCTGCCAGTCCCCCTGGAACACGCCCCTGCTACCCGTTAAGAAACCAGGGACTAATGATTATAGGCCT
GTCCAGGATCTGAGAGAAGTCAACAAGCGGGTGGAAGACATCCACCCCACCGTGCCCAACCCTTACAACC
TCTTGAGCGGGCTCCCACCGTCCCACCAGTGGTACACTGTGCTTGATTTAAAGGATGCCTTTTTCTGCCT
GAGACTCCACCCCACCAGTCAGCCTCTCTTCGCCTTTGAGTGGAGAGATCCAGAGATGGGAATCTCAGGA
CAATTGACCTGGACCAGACTCCCACAGGGTTTCAAAAACAGTCCCACCCTGTTTGATGAGGCACTGCACA
GAGACCTAGCAGACTTCCGGATCCAGCACCCAGACTTGATCCTGCTACAGTACGTGGATGACTTACTGCT
GGCCGCCACTTCTGAGCTAGACTGCCAACAAGGTACTCGGGCCCTGTTACAAACCCTAGGGAACCTCGGG
TATCGGGCCTCGGCCAAGAAAGCCCAAATTTGCCAGAAACAGGTCAAGTATCTGGGGTATCTTCTAAAAG
AGGGTCAGAGATGGCTGACTGAGGCCAGAAAAGAGACTGTGATGGGGCAGCCTACTCCGAAGACCCCTCG
ACAACTAAGGGAGTTCCTAGGGACGGCAGGCTTCTGTCGCCTCTGGATCCCTGGGTTTGCAGAAATGGCA
GCCCCCTTGTACCCTCTCACCAAAACGGGGACTCTGTTTAATTGGGGCCCAGACCAACAAAAGGCCTATC
AAGAAATCAAGCAAGCTCTTCTAACTGCCCCAGCCCTGGGGTTGCCAGATTTGACTAAGCCCTTTGAACT
CTTTGTCGACGAGAAGCAGGGCTACGCCAAAGGTGTCCTAACGCAAAAACTGGGACCTTGGCGTCGGCCG
GTGGCCTACCTGTCCAAAAAGCTAGACCCAGTAGCAGCTGGGTGGCCCCCTTGCCTACGGATGGTAGCAG
CCATTGCCGTACTGACAAAGGATGCAGGCAAGCTAACCATGGGACAGCCACTAGTCATTCTGGCCCCCCA
TGCAGTAGAGGCACTAGTCAAACAACCCCCCGACCGCTGGCTTTCCAACGCCCGGATGACTCACTATCAG
GCCTTGCTTTTGGACACGGACCGGGTCCAGTTCGGACCGGTGGTAGCCCTGAACCCGGCTACGCTGCTCC
CACTGCCTGAGGAAGGGCTGCAACACAACTGCCTTGATATCCTGGCCGAAGCCCACGGAACCCGACCCGA
CCTAACGGACCAGCCGCTCCCAGACGCCGACCACACCTGGTACACGGATGGAAGCAGTCTCTTACAAGAG
GGACAGCGTAAGGCGGGAGCTGCGGTGACCACCGAGACCGAGGTAATCTGGGCTAAAGCCCTGCCAGCCG
GGACATCCGCTCAGCGGGCTGAACTGATAGCACTCACCCAGGCCCTAAAGATGGCAGAAGGTAAGAAGCT
AAATGTTTATACTGATAGCCGTTATGCTTTTGCTACTGCCCATATCCATGGAGAAATATACAGAAGGCGT
GGGTTGCTCACATCAGAAGGCAAAGAGATCAAAAATAAAGACGAGATCTTGGCCCTACTAAAAGCCCTCT
TTCTGCCCAAAAGACTTAGCATAATCCATTGTCCAGGACATCAAAAGGGACACAGCGCCGAGGCTAGAGG
CAACCGGATGGCTGACCAAGCGGCCCGAAAGGCAGCCATCACAGAGACTCCAGACACCTCTACCCTCCTC
ATAGAAAATTCATCACCCTACACCTCAGAACATTTTCATTACACAGTGACTGATATAAAGGACCTAACCA
AGTTGGGGGCCATTTATGATAAAACAAAGAAGTATTGGGTCTACCAAGGAAAACCTGTGATGCCTGACCA
GTTTACTTTTGAATTATTAGACTTTCTTCATCAGCTGACTCACCTCAGCTTCTCAAAAATGAAGGCTCTC
CTAGAGAGAAGCCACAGTCCCTACTACATGCTGAACCGGGATCGAACACTCAAAAATATCACTGAGACCT
GCAAAGCTTGTGCACAAGTCAACGCCAGCAAGTCTGCCGTTAAACAGGGAACTAGGGTCCGCGGGCATCG
GCCCGGCACTCATTGGGAGATCGATTTCACCGAGATAAAGCCCGGATTGTATGGCTATAAATATCTTCTA
GTTTTTATAGATACCTTTTCTGGCTGGATAGAAGCCTTCCCAACCAAGAAAGAAACCGCCAAGGTCGTAA
CCAAGAAGCTACTAGAGGAGATCTTCCCCAGGTTCGGCATGCCTCAGGTATTGGGAACTGACAATGGGCC
TGCCTTCGTCTCCAAGGTGAGTCAGACAGTGGCCGATCTGTTGGGGATTGATTGGAAATTACATTGTGCA
TACAGACCCCAAAGCTCAGGCCAGGTAGAAAGAATGAATAGAACCATCAAGGAGACTTTAACTAAATTAA
CGCTTGCAACTGGCTCTAGAGACTGGGTGCTCCTACTCCCCTTAGCCCTGTACCGAGCCCGCAACACGCC
GGGCCCCCATGGCCTCACCCCATATGAGATCTTATATGGGGCACCCCCGCCCCTTGTAAACTTCCCTGAC
CCTGACATGACAAGAGTTACTAACAGCCCCTCTCTCCAAGCTCACTTACAGGCTCTCTACTTAGTCCAGC
ACGAAGTCTGGAGACCTCTGGCGGCAGCCTACCAAGAACAACTGGACCGACCGGTGGTACCTCACCCTTA
CCGAGTCGGCGACACAGTGTGGGTCCGCCGACACCAGACTAAGAACCTAGAACCTCGCTGGAAAGGACCT
TACACAGTCCTGCTGACCACCCCCACCGCCCTCAAAGTAGACGGCATCGCAGCTTGGATACACGCCGCCC
ACGTGAAGGCTGCCGACCCCGGGGGTGGACCATCCTCTAGACTGACATGGCGCGTTCAACGCTCTCAAAA
CCCCTTAAAAATAAGGTTGACGCGTCAACCCGCGAGGCCCCCTAATCCCCTTAATTCTTCTGATGCTCAG
AGGGGTCAGTATCGAATTCCTGCAGCCCCGCTGATCAGCCTCGACTGTGCCTTCTAGTTGCCAGCCATCT
GTTGTTTGCCCCTCCCCCGTGCCTTCCTTGACCCTGGAAGGTGCCACTCCCACTGTCCTTTCCTAATAAA
ATGAGGAAATTGCATCGCATTGTCTGAGTAGGTGTCATTCTATTCTGGGGGGTGGGGTGGGGCAGGACAG
CAAGGGGGAGGATTGGGAAGACAATAGCAGGCATGCTGGGGATGCGGTGGGCTCTATGGCTTCTGAGGCG
GAAAGAACCAGCTGGGGCTCGATCCTCTAGAGCGGCCGCCACCGCGGTGGAGCTCCAATTCGCCCTATAG
TGAGTCGTATTACAATTCACTGGCCGTCGTTTTACAACGTCGTGACTGGGAAAACCCTGGCGTTACCCAA
CTTAATCGCCTTGCAGCACATCCCCCTTTCGCCAGCTGGCGTAATAGCGAAGAGGCCCGCACCGATCGCC
CTTCCCAACAGTTGCGCAGCCTGAATGGCGAATGGG
[124 nt withheld, positions 6757-6880]
C
[91 nt withheld, positions 6882-6972]
A
[49 nt withheld, positions 6974-7022]
CCTTTGACGTTGGAGTCCACGTTCTTT
[37 nt withheld, positions 7050-7086]
ACCCTATCTCGGTCTATTCTTTTGATTTATAAGGGATTTTGCCGATTTCGGCCTATTGGTTAAAAAATGA
GCTGATTTAACAAAAATTTAACGCGAATTTTAACAAAATATTAACGCTTACAATTTAGGTGGCACTTTTC
GGGGAAATGTGCGCGGAACCCCTATTTGTTTATTTTTCTAAATACATTCAAATATGTATCCGCTCATGAG
ACAATAACCCTGATAAATGCTTCAATAATATTGAAAAAGGAAGAGTATGAGTATTCAACATTTCCGTGTC
GCCCTTATTCCCTTTTTTGCGGCATTTTGCCTTCCTGTTTTTGCTCACCCAGAAACGCTGGTGAAAGTAA
AAGATGCTGAAGATCAGTTGGGTGCACGAGTGGGTTACATCGAACTGGATCTCAACAGCGGTAAGATCCT
TGAGAGTTTTCGCCCCGAAGAACGTTTTCCAATGATGAGCACTTTTAAAGTTCTGCTATGTGGCGCGGTA
TTATCCCGTATTGACGCCGGGCAAGAGCAACTCGGTCGCCGCATACACTATTCTCAGAATGACTTGGTTG
AGTACTCACCAGTCACAGAAAAGCATCTTACGGATGGCATGACAGTAAGAGAATTATGCAGTGCTGCCAT
AACCATGAGTGATAACACTGCGGCCAACTTACTTCTGACAACGATCGGAGGACCGAAGGAGCTAACCGCT
TTTTTGCACAACATGGGGGATCATGTAACTCGCCTTGATCGTTGGGAACCGGAGCTGAATGAAGCCATAC
CAAACGACGAGCGTGACACCACGATGCCTGTAGCAATGGCAACAACGTTGCGCAAACTATTAACTGGCGA
ACTACTTACTCTAGCTTCCCGGCAACAATTAATAGACTGGATGGAGGCGGATAAAGTTGCAGGACCACTT
CTGCGCTCGGCCCTTCCGGCTGGCTGGTTTATTGCTGATAAATCTGGAGCCGGTGAGCGTGGGTCTCGCG
GTATCATTGCAGCACTGGGGCCAGATGGTAAGCCCTCCCGTATCGTAGTTATCTACACGACGGGGAGTCA
GGCAACTATGGATGAACGAAATAGACAGATCGCTGAGATAGGTGCCTCACTGATTAAGCATTGGTAACTG
TCAGACCAAGTTTACTCATATATACTTTAGATTGATTTAAAACTTCATTTTTAATTTAAAAGGATCTAGG
TGAAGATCCTTTTTGATAATCTCATGACCAAAATCCCTTAACGTGAGTTTTCGTTCCACTGAGCGTCAGA
CCCCGTAGAAAAGATCAAAGGATCTTCTTGAGATCCTTTTTTTCTGCGCGTAATCTGCTGCTTGCAAACA
AAAAAACCACCGCTACCAGCGGTGGTTTGTTTGCCGGATCAAGAGCTACCAACTCTTTTTCCGAAGGTAA
CTGGCTTCAGCAGAGCGCAGATACCAAATACTGTTCTTCTAGTGTAGCCGTAGTTAGGCCACCACTTCAA
GAACTCTGTAGCACCGCCTACATACCTCGCTCTGCTAATCCTGTTACCAGTGGCTGCTGCCAGTGGCGAT
AAGTCGTGTCTTACCGGGTTGGACTCAAGACGATAGTTACCGGATAAGGCGCAGCGGTCGGGCTGAACGG
GGGGTTCGTGCACACAGCCCAGCTTGGAGCGAACGACCTACACCGAACTGAGATACCTACAGCGTGAGCT
ATGAGAAAGCGCCACGCTTCCCGAAGGGAGAAAGGCGGACAGGTATCCGGTAAGCGGCAGGGTCGGAACA
GGAGAGCGCACGAGGGAGCTTCCAGGGGGAAACGCCTGGTATCTTTATAGTCCTGTCGGGTTTCGCCACC
TCTGACTTGAGCGTCGATTTTTGTGATGCTCGTCAGGGGGGCGGAGCCTATGGAAAAACGCCAGCAACGC
GGCCTTTTTACGGTTCCTGGCCTTTTGCTGGCCTTTTGCTCACATGTTCTTTCCTGCGTTATCCCCTGAT
TCTGTGGATAACCGTATTACCGCCTTTGAGTGAGCTGATACCGCTCGCCGCAGCCGAACGACCGAGCGCA
GCGAGTCAGTGAGCGAGGAAGCGGAAGAGCGCCCAATACGCAAACCGCCTCTCCCCGCGCGTTGGCCGAT
TCATTAATGCAGCTGGCACGACAGGTTTCCCGACTGGAAAGCGGGCAGTGAGCGCAACGCAATTAATGTG
AGTTAGCTCACTCATTAGGCACCCCAGGCTTTACACTTTATGCTTCCGGCTCGTATGTTGTGTGGAATTG
TGAGCGGATAACAATTTCACACAGGAAACAGCTATGACCATGATTACGCCAAGCTCGAAATTAACCCTCA
CTAAAGGGAACAAAAGCTGGTACCGGGCCCCCCCTCGAGATCCGGCCATTAGCCATATTATTCATTGGTT
ATATAGC
Features (pLannotate 1.2.2; 21 found; start..end, strand, type, name):
     96..475     +  enhancer       CMV enhancer: human cytomegalovirus immediate early enhancer
    476..679     +  promoter       CMV promoter: human cytomegalovirus (CMV) immediate early promoter
    834..6188    +  CDS            gag-pol: POL_MLVMS - Experimental evidence at protein level: Swiss-Prot protein existence level 1. [Integrase]: Catalyzes viral DNA integration into the host chromosome, by performing a series of DNA cutting and joining reactions. This enzyme activity takes place after virion entry into a cell and reverse transcription of the RNA genome in dsDNA. The first step in the integration process is 3' processing. This step requires a complex comprising the viral genome, matrix protein and integrase. This complex is called the pre-integration complex (PIC). The integrase protein removes 2 nucleotides from each
    837..1253    +  CDS            gag (truncated): truncated Moloney murine leukemia virus (MMLV) gag gene lacking the start codon
   5760..6134    +  misc_feature   pol region: Moloney murine leukemia virus (MMLV) pol region containing the splice acceptor site
   6240..6258    -  misc_feature   MCS (fragment): pBluescript multiple cloning site
   6275..6499    +  polyA_signal   bGH poly(A) signal: bovine growth hormone polyadenylation signal
   6503..6524    +  promoter       SV40 promoter (fragment): SV40 enhancer and early promoter
   6536..6565    -  misc_feature   MCS (fragment): pBluescript multiple cloning site
   6574..6592    -  promoter       T7 promoter: promoter for bacteriophage T7 RNA polymerase
   6595..6752    +  CDS            lacZα (fragment): LacZα fragment of β-galactosidase; lacZ fragment
   6757..7185    +  rep_origin     f1 ori (sequence partly withheld): f1 bacteriophage origin of replication; arrow indicates direction of (+) strand synthesis
   7238..7342    +  promoter       AmpR promoter: bla
   7343..8203    +  CDS            AmpR: β-lactamase; bla; confers resistance to ampicillin, carbenicillin, and related antibiotics
   8374..8962    +  rep_origin     ori: high-copy-number ColE1/pMB1/pBR322/pUC origin of replication
   9145..9237    +  CDS            lacI (fragment): lac repressor; lacI; The lac repressor binds to the lac operator to inhibit transcription in E. coli. This inhibition can be relieved by adding lactose or isopropyl-β-D-thiogalactopyranoside (IPTG).
   9250..9271    +  protein_bind   CAP binding site: CAP binding activates transcription in the presence of cAMP. E. coli catabolite activator protein
   9286..9316    +  promoter       lac promoter: promoter for the E. coli lac operon
   9324..9340    +  protein_bind   lac operator: The lac repressor binds to the lac operator to inhibit transcription in E. coli. This inhibition can be relieved by adding lactose or isopropyl-β-D-thiogalactopyranoside (IPTG). lac repressor encoded by lacI
   9385..9403    +  promoter       T3 promoter: promoter for bacteriophage T3 RNA polymerase
   9415..9435    -  misc_feature   MCS (fragment): pBluescript multiple cloning site
