[The description below was written by a language model from this plasmid's Addgene catalogue record and pLannotate feature annotations shown in this document.]
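Description:
gag-P3-pol is a mammalian expression plasmid built on a pcDNA3-like backbone and used as the packaging plasmid for producing v3b prime editor engineered virus-like particles (PE-eVLPs). The 9.5 kb construct is propagated in E. coli as a high-copy plasmid through a ColE1/pUC-type origin and selected with ampicillin via the β-lactamase gene and its own promoter. The backbone also carries an f1 phage origin and several pBluescript-derived remnants (lacZα and lacI fragments, lac promoter/operator, CAP site, T3 and T7 promoters, MCS fragments), which have no evident role in the plasmid's packaging function. Only a short fragment of the SV40 promoter is annotated and no mammalian selection marker is detected, consistent with transient transfection rather than stable line generation.

The payload is an approximately 5.4 kb Moloney murine leukemia virus gag-pol open reading frame, recorded as MMLVgag-P3-pol, driven by the human cytomegalovirus immediate early enhancer and promoter and terminated by the bovine growth hormone polyadenylation signal. The gag portion supplies the structural proteins that assemble the particle shell, while pol provides the viral enzymes, including the protease that processes the polyprotein during maturation. The name indicates that a "P3" element has been inserted between gag and pol, but neither the catalogue fields nor the feature table define what it is. The human species listing may relate to this element, though the record does not say so. The plasmid would be used in producer cells alongside other components of the eVLP system, which are not described in this record, to generate particles that transiently deliver prime editor ribonucleoprotein complexes.
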