Addgene plasmid #211374: gag-P3-pol
Purpose: Packaging plasmid for v3b PE-eVLP production
Depositing lab: David Liu. Depositing organization: Broad Institute. Publication: Engineered virus-like particles for transient delivery of prime editor ribonucleoprotein complexes in vivo. An M, Raguram A, Du SW, Banskota S, Davis JR, Newby GA, Chen PZ, Palczewski K, Liu DR. Nat Biotechnol. 2024 Jan 8. doi: 10.1038/s41587-023-02078-y. PubMed 38191664.
Backbone
  Vector backbone: pCDNA3-like
  Backbone size w/o insert (bp): 4019
  Total vector size (bp): 9473
  Vector type: Mammalian Expression
Growth in bacteria
  Bacterial resistance: Ampicillin, 100 μg/mL
  Growth temperature: 37°C
  Growth strain: DH5alpha
  Copy number: High Copy
Gene/Insert
  Gene/Insert name: MMLVgag-P3-pol
  Species: H. sapiens (human), M. musculus (mouse)
  Insert size (bp): 5454
Terms and licenses: Academic/Nonprofit Terms; Industry Terms: Not Available to Industry
How to cite: gag-P3-pol was a gift from David Liu (Addgene plasmid # 211374 ; http://n2t.net/addgene:211374 ; RRID:Addgene_211374)
